Addgene plasmid #214389: pMK463 (BSD-P2A-mAB)
Depositing lab: Masato Kanemaki. Publication: Combination of AID2 and BromoTag expands the utility of degron-based protein knockdowns. Hatoyama Y, Islam M, Bond AG, Hayashi KI, Ciulli A, Kanemaki MT. EMBO Rep. 2024 Sep;25(9):4062-4077. doi: 10.1038/s44319-024-00224-4. Epub 2024 Aug 23. PubMed 39179892.
Backbone
  Vector backbone: pBluescript
  Vector type: Mammalian Expression, CRISPR
  Selectable markers: Blasticidin
Growth in bacteria
  Bacterial resistance: Ampicillin, 100 μg/mL
  Growth temperature: 37°C
  Growth strain: DH5alpha
  Copy number: High Copy
Gene/Insert
  Gene/Insert name: BSD-P2A-mAID-BromoTag
  Species: H. sapiens (human), M. musculus (mouse)
Terms and licenses: Academic/Nonprofit Terms; Industry Terms: Not Available to Industry
How to cite: pMK463 (BSD-P2A-mAB) was a gift from Masato Kanemaki (Addgene plasmid # 214389 ; http://n2t.net/addgene:214389 ; RRID:Addgene_214389)
