[The description below was written by a language model from this plasmid's Addgene catalogue record and pLannotate feature annotations shown in this document.]
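Description:
pMK463 (BSD-P2A-mAB) is a small (about 4.1 kb) pBluescript-based plasmid catalogued as a mammalian expression/CRISPR vector. It is propagated in E. coli at high copy from a ColE1/pUC-type origin under ampicillin selection (AmpR with its bla promoter). It retains the usual pBluescript elements: an f1 phage origin, lacZα and lac promoter/operator remnants, and T7 and T3 promoters flanking the split multiple cloning site that holds the insert.

The insert is a single promoterless cassette reading BSD-P2A-mAID-BromoTag. It begins with the Aspergillus terreus blasticidin S deaminase coding sequence, which provides blasticidin selection in mammalian cells. The P2A self-cleaving peptide named in the insert is not separately annotated and presumably lies in the gap between BSD and mini-AID. Next come the mini-AID degron from Arabidopsis IAA17 and a bromodomain segment that the annotation tool matched to human BRD3; this corresponds to the BromoTag portion of the insert name.

No mammalian promoter, polyadenylation signal or homology arms appear in the feature table. Together with the CRISPR classification, this suggests the plasmid is a tagging cassette or donor template rather than a stand-alone expression vector. With the marker upstream of P2A, the layout suits in-frame knock-in at the N-terminus of an endogenous gene, so that the host promoter drives both blasticidin resistance and a tandem-degron-tagged protein, though the record does not spell this out.

The associated publication concerns combining the AID2 and BromoTag degron systems for protein knockdown. Fusing both degrons to one target would allow depletion through either or both routes, with the mini-AID arm requiring TIR1 in the cells.
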