Features (pLannotate 1.2.2; 16 found; start..end, strand, type, name):
      4..362     +  rep_origin     f1 ori (sequence partly withheld): f1 bacteriophage origin of replication; arrow indicates direction of (+) strand synthesis
    464..619     -  CDS            lacZα (fragment): LacZα fragment of β-galactosidase; lacZ fragment
    627..645     +  promoter       T7 promoter: promoter for bacteriophage T7 RNA polymerase
    654..702     -  misc_feature   MCS (fragment): pBluescript multiple cloning site
    708..1104    +  CDS            BSD (fragment): blasticidin S deaminase; Aspergillus terreus BSD; confers resistance to blasticidin
   1179..1382    +  CDS            mini-AID: minimal degron from the auxin-responsive IAA17 protein of Arabidopsis thaliana (Kubota et al., 2013) acts as an auxin-inducible degron (AID) in the presence of TIR1
   1410..1793    +  CDS            BRD3 (fragment): BRD3_HUMAN - Also known as KIAA0043, RING3L. Experimental evidence at protein level: Swiss-Prot protein existence level 1. Chromatin reader that recognizes and binds hyperacetylated chromatin and plays a role in the regulation of transcription, probably by chromatin remodeling and interaction with transcription factors (PubMed:18406326, PubMed:27105114). Regulates transcription by promoting the binding of the transcription factor GATA1 to its targets (By similarity). From Homo sapiens (Human).
   1830..1871    -  misc_feature   MCS (fragment): pBluescript multiple cloning site
   1884..1902    -  promoter       T3 promoter: promoter for bacteriophage T3 RNA polymerase
   1947..1963    -  protein_bind   lac operator: The lac repressor binds to the lac operator to inhibit transcription in E. coli. This inhibition can be relieved by adding lactose or isopropyl-β-D-thiogalactopyranoside (IPTG). lac repressor encoded by lacI
   1971..2001    -  promoter       lac promoter: promoter for the E. coli lac operon
   2016..2037    -  protein_bind   CAP binding site: CAP binding activates transcription in the presence of cAMP. E. coli catabolite activator protein
   2050..2142    -  CDS            lacI (fragment): lac repressor; lacI; The lac repressor binds to the lac operator to inhibit transcription in E. coli. This inhibition can be relieved by adding lactose or isopropyl-β-D-thiogalactopyranoside (IPTG).
   2325..2913    -  rep_origin     ori: high-copy-number ColE1/pMB1/pBR322/pUC origin of replication
   3084..3944    -  CDS            AmpR: β-lactamase; bla; confers resistance to ampicillin, carbenicillin, and related antibiotics
   3945..4049    -  promoter       AmpR promoter: bla
>Addgene plasmid #214389 | pMK463 (BSD-P2A-mAB) | addgene full sequence | sequence record 426474 | Addgene NGS Result
CTG
[124 nt withheld, positions 4-127]
C
[91 nt withheld, positions 129-219]
A
[49 nt withheld, positions 221-269]
CCTTTGACGTTGGAGTCCACGTTCTTT
[37 nt withheld, positions 297-333]
ACCCTATCTCGGTCTATTCTTTTGATTTATAAGGGATTTTGCCGATTTCGGCCTATTGGTTAAAAAAATG
AGCTGATTTAACAAAAATTTAACGCGAATTTTAACAAAATATTAACGCTTACAATTTCCATTCGCCATTC
AGGCTGCGCAACTGTTGGGAAGGGCGATCGGTGCGGGCCTCTTCGCTATTACGCCAGCTGGCGAAAGGGG
GATGTGCTGCAAGGCGATTAAGTTGGGTAACGCCAGGGTTTTCCCAGTCACGACGTTGTAAAACGACGGC
CAGTGAGCGCGCGTAATACGACTCACTATAGGGCGAATTGGGTACCGGGCCCCCCCTCGAGGTCGACGGT
ATCGATAAGCTTGATATCGCCACCATGGCCAAGCCTTTGTCTCAAGAAGAATCCACCCTCATTGAAAGAG
CAACGGCTACAATCAACAGCATCCCCATCTCTGAAGACTACAGCGTCGCCAGCGCAGCTCTCTCTAGCGA
CGGCCGCATCTTCACTGGTGTCAATGTATATCATTTTACTGGGGGACCTTGTGCAGAACTCGTGGTGCTG
GGCACTGCTGCTGCTGCGGCAGCTGGCAACCTGACTTGTATCGTCGCGATCGGAAATGAGAACAGGGGCA
TCTTGAGCCCCTGCGGACGGTGCCGACAGGTGCTTCTCGATCTGCATCCTGGGATCAAAGCCATAGTGAA
GGACAGTGATGGACAGCCGACGGCAGTTGGGATTCGTGAATTGCTGCCCTCTGGTTATGTGTGGGAGGGC
TCAGGAAGCGGAGCTACTAACTTCAGCCTGCTGAAGCAGGCTGGAGACGTGGAGGAGAACCCTGGACCTA
GATCTAAGGAGAAGAGTGCTTGTCCTAAAGATCCAGCCAAACCTCCGGCCAAGGCACAAGTTGTGGGATG
GCCACCGGTGAGATCATACCGGAAGAACGTGATGGTTTCCTGCCAAAAATCAAGCGGTGGCCCGGAGGCG
GCGGCGTTCGTGAAGGTATCAATGGACGGAGCACCGTACTTGAGGAAAATCGATTTGAGGATGTATAAAG
GCGCTGGTGCAGGCGCCGGATCAGTGAAGGACGTGCCCGACTCTCAGCAGCACCCAGCACCAGAGAAGAG
CAGCAAGGTCTCGGAGCAGCTCAAGTGCTGCAGCGGCATCCTCAAGGAGATGTTTGCCAAGAAGCACGCC
GCCTACGCCTGGCCCTTCTACAAGCCTGTGGACGTGGAGGCACTGGGCGCCCACGACTACTGTGACATCA
TCAAGCACCCCATGGACATGAGCACAATCAAGTCTAAACTGGAGGCCCGTGAGTACCGTGATGCTCAGGA
GTTTGGTGCTGACGTCCGATTGATGTTCTCCAACTGCTATAAGTACAACCCTCCTGACCATGAGGTGGTG
GCCATGGCCCGCAAGCTCCAGGATGTGTTCGAAATGCGCTTTGCCAAGATGCCGGACGAGGGCGGAGGCG
GAGGTGGCGGCGCTGGTGCAGGCGCCGGATCCACTAGTTCTAGAGCGGCCGCCACCGCGGTGGAGCTCCA
GCTTTTGTTCCCTTTAGTGAGGGTTAATTGCGCGCTTGGCGTAATCATGGTCATAGCTGTTTCCTGTGTG
AAATTGTTATCCGCTCACAATTCCACACAACATACGAGCCGGAAGCATAAAGTGTAAAGCCTGGGGTGCC
TAATGAGTGAGCTAACTCACATTAATTGCGTTGCGCTCACTGCCCGCTTTCCAGTCGGGAAACCTGTCGT
GCCAGCTGCATTAATGAATCGGCCAACGCGCGGGGAGAGGCGGTTTGCGTATTGGGCGCTCTTCCGCTTC
CTCGCTCACTGACTCGCTGCGCTCGGTCGTTCGGCTGCGGCGAGCGGTATCAGCTCACTCAAAGGCGGTA
ATACGGTTATCCACAGAATCAGGGGATAACGCAGGAAAGAACATGTGAGCAAAAGGCCAGCAAAAGGCCA
GGAACCGTAAAAAGGCCGCGTTGCTGGCGTTTTTCCATAGGCTCCGCCCCCCTGACGAGCATCACAAAAA
TCGACGCTCAAGTCAGAGGTGGCGAAACCCGACAGGACTATAAAGATACCAGGCGTTTCCCCCTGGAAGC
TCCCTCGTGCGCTCTCCTGTTCCGACCCTGCCGCTTACCGGATACCTGTCCGCCTTTCTCCCTTCGGGAA
GCGTGGCGCTTTCTCATAGCTCACGCTGTAGGTATCTCAGTTCGGTGTAGGTCGTTCGCTCCAAGCTGGG
CTGTGTGCACGAACCCCCCGTTCAGCCCGACCGCTGCGCCTTATCCGGTAACTATCGTCTTGAGTCCAAC
CCGGTAAGACACGACTTATCGCCACTGGCAGCAGCCACTGGTAACAGGATTAGCAGAGCGAGGTATGTAG
GCGGTGCTACAGAGTTCTTGAAGTGGTGGCCTAACTACGGCTACACTAGAAGAACAGTATTTGGTATCTG
CGCTCTGCTGAAGCCAGTTACCTTCGGAAAAAGAGTTGGTAGCTCTTGATCCGGCAAACAAACCACCGCT
GGTAGCGGTGGTTTTTTTGTTTGCAAGCAGCAGATTACGCGCAGAAAAAAAGGATCTCAAGAAGATCCTT
TGATCTTTTCTACGGGGTCTGACGCTCAGTGGAACGAAAACTCACGTTAAGGGATTTTGGTCATGAGATT
ATCAAAAAGGATCTTCACCTAGATCCTTTTAAATTAAAAATGAAGTTTTAAATCAATCTAAAGTATATAT
GAGTAAACTTGGTCTGACAGTTACCAATGCTTAATCAGTGAGGCACCTATCTCAGCGATCTGTCTATTTC
GTTCATCCATAGTTGCCTGACTCCCCGTCGTGTAGATAACTACGATACGGGAGGGCTTACCATCTGGCCC
CAGTGCTGCAATGATACCGCGAGACCCACGCTCACCGGCTCCAGATTTATCAGCAATAAACCAGCCAGCC
GGAAGGGCCGAGCGCAGAAGTGGTCCTGCAACTTTATCCGCCTCCATCCAGTCTATTAATTGTTGCCGGG
AAGCTAGAGTAAGTAGTTCGCCAGTTAATAGTTTGCGCAACGTTGTTGCCATTGCTACAGGCATCGTGGT
GTCACGCTCGTCGTTTGGTATGGCTTCATTCAGCTCCGGTTCCCAACGATCAAGGCGAGTTACATGATCC
CCCATGTTGTGCAAAAAAGCGGTTAGCTCCTTCGGTCCTCCGATCGTTGTCAGAAGTAAGTTGGCCGCAG
TGTTATCACTCATGGTTATGGCAGCACTGCATAATTCTCTTACTGTCATGCCATCCGTAAGATGCTTTTC
TGTGACTGGTGAGTACTCAACCAAGTCATTCTGAGAATAGTGTATGCGGCGACCGAGTTGCTCTTGCCCG
GCGTCAATACGGGATAATACCGCGCCACATAGCAGAACTTTAAAAGTGCTCATCATTGGAAAACGTTCTT
CGGGGCGAAAACTCTCAAGGATCTTACCGCTGTTGAGATCCAGTTCGATGTAACCCACTCGTGCACCCAA
CTGATCTTCAGCATCTTTTACTTTCACCAGCGTTTCTGGGTGAGCAAAAACAGGAAGGCAAAATGCCGCA
AAAAAGGGAATAAGGGCGACACGGAAATGTTGAATACTCATACTCTTCCTTTTTCAATATTATTGAAGCA
TTTATCAGGGTTATTGTCTCATGAGCGGATACATATTTGAATGTATTTAGAAAAATAAACAAATAGGGGT
TCCGCGCACATTTCCCCGAAAAGTGCCAC
